Addgene plasmid #226590: EF1a-DIO-PSAML-141F,Y115F- GlyR-2A-FusionRed
Purpose: Pharmacologically Selective Actuator Module, chimeric ligand-gated ion channels that can be used to manipulate electrophysiological activity.
Depositing lab: D. James Surmeier. Depositing organization: Northwestern University.
Backbone
  Vector backbone: pFB
  Backbone manufacturer: Virovek
  Backbone size w/o insert (bp): 4825
  Total vector size (bp): 9030
  Modifications to backbone: N/A
  Vector type: Mammalian Expression, AAV
Growth in bacteria
  Bacterial resistance: Ampicillin, 100 μg/mL
  Growth temperature: 37°C
  Growth strain: NEB Stable
  Copy number: Unknown
Gene/Insert
  Gene/Insert name: PSAML-141F,Y115F-GlyR
  Species: H. sapiens (human)
  Insert size (bp): 4205
  Promoter: EF1a
  Tag / fusion protein: P2A-Fusion Red (C terminal on insert)
  Cloning method: Unknown
  Sequencing primers: 5′ GACTGAAGTTAGGCCAGCT; 3′ GACGTACACAACCAGTCTG
Resource information
  A portion of this plasmid was derived from a plasmid made by: Chemical and genetic engineering of selective ion channel-ligand interactions. Magnus CJ, Lee PH, Atasoy D, Su HH, Looger LL, Sternson SM. Science. 2011 Sep 2;333(6047):1292-6. 10.1126/science.1206606 PubMed 21885782
Terms and licenses: Academic/Nonprofit Terms; Industry Terms: Not Available to Industry
Depositor comments: Please visit https://doi.org/10.1101/2024.03.27.586699 for bioRxiv preprint.
How to cite: EF1a-DIO-PSAML-141F,Y115F- GlyR-2A-FusionRed was a gift from D. James Surmeier (Addgene plasmid # 226590 ; http://n2t.net/addgene:226590 ; RRID:Addgene_226590)
