[The description below was written by a language model from this plasmid's Addgene catalogue record and pLannotate feature annotations shown in this document.]
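Description:
EF1a-DIO-PSAML-141F,Y115F-GlyR-2A-FusionRed is a Cre-dependent AAV transfer plasmid built on the pFB backbone, a roughly 9 kb vector for mammalian expression. It is maintained in E. coli through a high-copy ColE1/pUC origin with ampicillin selection, and it also carries an f1 origin. The backbone contains mini-Tn7 left and right ends that enclose a gentamicin resistance gene together with the AAV cassette. This arrangement is characteristic of shuttle plasmids that transpose their payload into a baculovirus bacmid, consistent with AAV production in insect cells, although the record does not state the production route.

Between two AAV2 inverted terminal repeats, the human EF-1α promoter with its intron A drives a double-floxed inverted open reading frame. The coding cassette lies in antisense orientation relative to the promoter and is flanked by pairs of incompatible lox2272 and loxP sites. Cre recombinase therefore flips it irreversibly into the sense orientation, and expression is restricted to Cre-positive cells. The cassette encodes PSAM L141F,Y115F-GlyR, a chimeric ligand-gated channel listed as human. The annotation detects only its glycine receptor α1 chloride-channel portion; the mutated ligand-binding module at the N-terminus is not annotated. A P2A peptide links the channel to FusionRed, so the red fluorescent marker is made as a separate protein that labels expressing cells. A WPRE and a bGH polyadenylation signal follow to boost and terminate the transcript.

The stated purpose is pharmacological manipulation of electrophysiological activity, and a chloride-conducting GlyR pore is generally used to silence neurons. The depositor's shorter sequence covers only the expression cassette, in reverse orientation, and matches the full sequencing result.
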