Features (pLannotate 1.2.2; 12 found; start..end, strand, type, name):
     30..254     -  polyA_signal   bGH poly(A) signal: bovine growth hormone polyadenylation signal
    287..875     -  misc_feature   WPRE: woodchuck hepatitis virus posttranscriptional regulatory element
    908..941     -  protein_bind   loxP: Cre-mediated recombination occurs in the 8-bp core sequence (GCATACAT). Cre recombinase
   1012..1045    -  protein_bind   lox2272: Cre-mediated recombination occurs in the 8-bp core sequence (GGATACTT). lox2272 sites are compatible with each other, but incompatible with loxP or loxN sites (Lee and Saito, 1988). Cre recombinase
   1284..2354    +  CDS            GLRA1 (fragment): GLRA1_BOVIN - Experimental evidence at protein level: Swiss-Prot protein existence level 1. Glycine receptors are ligand-gated chloride channels. Channel opening is triggered by extracellular glycine. Channel opening is also triggered by taurine and beta-alanine. Channel characteristics depend on the subunit composition; heteropentameric channels are activated by lower glycine levels and display faster desensitization (By similarity). Plays an important role in the down-regulation of neuronal excitability (PubMed:11178872). Contributes to the generation of inhibitory postsynaptic currents. Cha
   2367..2422    +  CDS            P2A (fragment): 2A peptide from porcine teschovirus-1 polyprotein Eukaryotic ribosomes fail to insert a peptide bond between the Gly and Pro residues, yielding separate polypeptides.
   2424..3122    +  CDS            FusionRed: monomeric red fluorescent protein optimized for use as a fusion tag (Shemiakina et al., 2012) mammalian codon-optimized
   3133..3166    +  protein_bind   loxP: Cre-mediated recombination occurs in the 8-bp core sequence (GCATACAT). Cre recombinase
   3229..3262    +  protein_bind   lox2272: Cre-mediated recombination occurs in the 8-bp core sequence (GGATACTT). lox2272 sites are compatible with each other, but incompatible with loxP or loxN sites (Lee and Saito, 1988). Cre recombinase
   3291..3494    -  intron         EF-1α intron A: truncated intron upstream of the start codon of human EF-1α
   4124..4237    -  intron         EF-1α intron A (fragment): intron upstream of the start codon of human EF-1α
   4238..4453    -  promoter       EF-1α core promoter: core promoter for human elongation factor EF-1α
>Addgene plasmid #226590 | EF1a-DIO-PSAML-141F,Y115F- GlyR-2A-FusionRed | depositor full sequence | sequence record 444168 | ITR
GCGGCCGCTCGGTCCGCACGTGGTCCGGACCATAGAGCCCACCGCATCCCCAGCATGCCTGCTATTGTCT
TCCCAATCCTCCCCCTTGCTGTCCTGCCCCACCCCACCCCCCAGAATAGAATGACACCTACTCAGACAAT
GCGATGCAATTTCCTCATTTTATTAGGAAAGGACAGTGGGAGTGGCACCTTCCAGGGTCAAGGAAGGCAC
GGGGGAGGGGCAAACAACAGATGGCTGGCAACTAGAAGGCACAGTCGAGGCTGATCAGCGAGTCGACGGT
ATCGATGCGGGGAGGCGGCCCAAAGGGAGATCCGACTCGTCTGAGGGCGAAGGCGAAGACGCGGAAGAGG
CCGCAGAGCCGGCAGCAGGCCGCGGGAAGGAAGGTCCGCTGGATTGAGGGCCGAAGGGACGTAGCAGAAG
GACGTCCCGCGCAGAATCCAGGTGGCAACACAGGCGAGCAGCCAAGGAAAGGACGATGATTTCCCCGACA
ACACCACGGAATTGTCAGTGCCCAACAGCCGAGCCCCTGTCCAGCAGCGGGCAAGGCAGGCGGCGATGAG
TTCCGCCGTGGCAATAGGGAGGGGGAAAGCGAAAGTCCCGGAAAGGAGCTGACAGGTGGTGGCAATGCCC
CAACCAGTGGGGGTTGCGTCAGCAAACACAGTGCACACCACGCCACGTTGCCTGACAACGGGCCACAACT
CCTCATAAAGAGACAGCAACCAGGATTTATACAAGGAGGAGAAAATGAAAGCCATACGGGAAGCAATAGC
ATGATACAAAGGCATTAAAGCAGCGTATCCACATAGCGTAAAAGGAGCAACATAGTTAAGAATACCAGTC
AATCTTTCACAAATTTTGTAATCCAGAGGTTGATTATCGATAAGCTTCGCGAACCTCTTCGAGGGACATA
ACTTCGTATAATGTATGCTATACGAAGTTATGGGTCGATGGTGAGATCTGGACTAGAGGGTCGATGGTGA
TGCTTGGATCAAAATAGGAAGAATCCCAATGATAACTTCGTATAAAGTATCCTATACGAAGTTATACTAG
GTACCGCCACCATGCGCTGTTCTCCAGGCGGCGTGTGGCTCGCCCTGGCTGCTTCCCTTCTGCACGTTAG
CCTGCAGGGTGAGTTCCAGCGCAAACTGTATAAGGAGCTTGTTAAGAATTATAACCCCCTGGAGCGGCCG
GTCGCAAATGATTCCCAGCCACTGACAGTGTACTTCAGCCTCTCCTTGCTGCAGATCATGGACGTGGATG
AAAAGAACCAGGTGCTGACCACTAATATTTGGTTGCAGATGTCCTGGACCGATCACTACTTGCAGTGGAA
TGTGAGCGAATACCCAGGTGTAAAGACTGTAAGATTCCCTGACGGCCAAATCTGGAAACCAGATATCCTG
CTGTTCAACAGCGCAGACGAAAGGTTTGATGCAACATTTCACACCAACGTGTTGGTCAATTCTTCAGGCC
ACTGCCAGTACTTCCCCCCTGGAATCTTCAAGTCCTCATGCTATATCGACGTCCGCTGGTTTCCCTTCGA
CGTCCAGCACTGCAAACTCAAATTCGGGAGCTGGAGCTACGGCGGATGGAGCCTGGATCTGCAAATGCAG
GAGGCTGACATCTCTGGTTACATCCCGAATGGGGAGTGGGACCTTGTGGGAATCCCCGGTAAAAGAAGCG
AGCGATTTTATGAATGCTGCAAAGAGCCCTACCCAGATGTCACCTTCACAGTGACCATGCGGAGACGCAT
GGGTTATTATCTGATCCAAATGTATATCCCAAGCTTGCTTATAGTGATTTTGTCATGGATCTCCTTCTGG
ATTAATATGGACGCCGCTCCAGCTAGGGTCGGACTGGGCATCACCACAGTGCTGACAATGACTACTCAGA
GCTCAGGCAGCCGAGCCAGCTTGCCCAAGGTTTCTTACGTGAAGGCCATCGATATCTGGATGGCTGTCTG
CCTTCTGTTTGTCTTCAGCGCACTGCTGGAATACGCCGCTGTCAATTTTGTGTCTCGACAGCATAAAGAG
CTGTTGCGGTTCAGAAGAAAACGACGCCACCACAAAGAGGATGAGGCAGGAGAAGGACGCTTCAACTTTA
GCGCCTATGGTATGGGACCTGCTTGCCTCCAGGCTAAAGACGGAATTTCCGTGAAGGGAGCCAACAATAG
CAACACAACCAACCCACCCCCTGCTCCATCTAAGAGCCCGGAGGAAATGCGCAAACTCTTTATTCAGAGA
GCGAAAAAGATCGACAAAATCTCCCGGATCGGATTCCCCATGGCTTTCCTGATTTTCAACATGTTTTATT
GGATCATCTACAAGATTGTGCGAAGGGAGGACGTACACAACCAGTCTGGATCCGGAGCCACGAACTTCTC
TCTGTTAAAGCAAGCAGGAGACGTGGAAGAAAACCCCGGTCCCATGGTGAGCGAGCTGATTAAGGAGAAC
ATGCCCATGAAGCTGTACATGGAGGGCACCGTGAACAACCACCACTTCAAGTGCACATCCGAGGGCGAAG
GCAAGCCCTACGAGGGCACCCAGACCATGAGAATCAAGGTCGTCGAGGGCGGCCCTCTCCCCTTCGCCTT
CGACATCCTGGCTACCAGCTTCATGTACGGCAGCAGAACCTTCATCAAGCACCCTCCGGGCATCCCCGAC
TTCTTTAAGCAGTCCTTCCCTGAGGGCTTCACATGGGAGAGAGTCACCACATACGAAGACGGGGGCGTGC
TGACCGCTACCCAGGACACCAGCCTCCAGGACGGCTGCCTCATCTACAACGTCAAGGTTAGAGGGGTGAA
CTTCCCAGCCAACGGCCCTGTGATGCAGAAGAAAACACTCGGCTGGGAGGCCTCCACCGAGACGATGTAC
CCCGCTGACGGCGGCCTGGAAGGCGCATGTGACATGGCCCTGAAGCTCGTGGGCGGGGGCCACCTGATCT
GCAACCTTGAGACCACATACAGATCCAAGAAACCCGCTACGAACCTCAAGATGCCCGGCGTCTACAACGT
GGACCACAGACTGGAAAGAATCAAGGAGGCCGACGATGAGACCTACGTCGAGCAGCACGAGGTGGCTGTG
GCCAGATACTCTACTGGTGGCGCTGGTGATGGAGGTAAATGAGCTAGCTAGTATAACTTCGTATAGCATA
CATTATACGAAGTTATGGGTCGATGGTGATGCTTGGCAATTCGGGTCGATGGTGAAGCATTGGTCTTCCT
ATTTTGATATAACTTCGTATAGGATACTTTATACGAAGTTATGGGAATTCTCCTAGAGTTTTCACGACAC
CTGAAATGGAAGAAAAAAACTTTGAACCACTGTCTGAGGCTTGAGAATGAACCAAGATCCAAACTCAAAA
AGGGCAAATTCCAAGGAGAATTACATCAAGTGCCAAGCTGGCCTAACTTCAGTCTCCACCCACTCAGTGT
GGGGAAACTCCATCGCATAAAACCCCTCCCCCCAACCTAAAGACGACGTACTCCAAAAGCTCGATCGAGA
ACTAATCGAGGTGCCTGGACGGCGCCCGGTACTCCGTGGAGTCACATGAAGCGACGGCTGAGGACGGAAA
GGCCCTTTTCCTTTGTGTGGGTGACTCACCCGCCCGCTCTCCCGAGCGCCGCGTCCTCCATTTTGAGCTC
CCTGCAGCAGGGCCGGGAAGCGGCCATCTTTCCGCTCACGCAACTGGTGCCGACCGGGCCAGCCTTGCCG
CCCAGGGCGGGGCGATACACGGCGGCGCGAGGCCAGGCACCAGAGCAGGCCGGCCAGCTTGAGACTACCC
CCGTCCGATTCTCGGTGGCCGCGCTCGCAGGCCCCGCCTCGCCGAACATGTGCGCTGGGACGCACGGGCC
CCGTCGCCGCCCGCGGCCCCAAAAACCGAAATACCAGTGTGCAGATCTTGGCCCGCATTTACAAGACTAT
CTTGCCAGAAAAAAAGCGTCGCAGCAGGTCATCAAAAATTTTAAATGGCTAGAGACTTATCGAAAGCAGC
GAGACAGGCGCGAAGGTGCCACCAGATTCGCACGCGGCGGCCCCAGCGCCCAGGCCAGGCCTCAACTCAA
GCACGAGGCGAAGGGGCTCCTTAAGCGCAAGGCCTCGAACTCTCCCACCCACTTCCAACCCGAAGCTCGG
GATCAAGAATCACGTACTGCAGCCAGGGGCGTGGAAGTAATTCAAGGCACGCAAGGGCCATAACCCGTAA
AGAGGCCAGGCCCGCGGGAACCACACACGGCACTTACCTGTGTTCTGGCGGCAAACCCGTTGCGAAAAAG
AACGTTCACGGCGACTACTGCACTTATATACGGTTCTCCCCCACCCTCGGGAAAAAGGCGGAGCCAGTAC
ACGACATCACTTTCCCAGTTTACCCCGCGCCACTTTCTCTAGGCACCGGCCGGTTCAATTGCCGACCCCT
CCCCCCAACTTCTCGGGGACTGTGGGCGATGTGCGCTCTGCCCACTGACGGGCACCGGAGCCACGCGTGC
GGCCGC
