Features (pLannotate 1.2.2; 26 found; start..end, strand, type, name):
     80..112     +  promoter       AmpR promoter (fragment): bla
    132..297     -  mobile_element Tn7L: mini-Tn7 element (left end of the Tn7 transposon) Tn7
    460..476     +  CDS            lacZα (fragment): LacZα fragment of β-galactosidase; lacZ fragment
    481..935     +  rep_origin     f1 ori (sequence partly withheld): f1 bacteriophage origin of replication; arrow indicates direction of (+) strand synthesis
    961..1065    +  promoter       AmpR promoter: bla
   1066..1926    +  CDS            AmpR: β-lactamase; bla; confers resistance to ampicillin, carbenicillin, and related antibiotics
   2097..2685    +  rep_origin     ori: high-copy-number ColE1/pMB1/pBR322/pUC origin of replication
   2871..2922    -  misc_feature   bom (fragment): basis of mobility region from pBR322
   2990..3214    -  mobile_element Tn7R: mini-Tn7 element (right end of the Tn7 transposon) Tn7
   3281..3814    -  CDS            GmR: gentamycin acetyltransferase; aacC1; confers resistance to gentamycin
   3984..4012    -  promoter       Pc promoter: intI1 (promoter lies within the coding sequence); class 1 integron promoter
   3990..4337    -  CDS            YPR2_ECOLX (fragment): Protein predicted: Swiss-Prot protein existence level 4. From Escherichia coli.
   4352..4492    -  repeat_region  AAV2 ITR: inverted terminal repeat of adeno-associated virus serotype 2 inverted
   4526..4741    +  promoter       EF-1α core promoter: core promoter for human elongation factor EF-1α
   4742..4855    +  intron         EF-1α intron A (fragment): intron upstream of the start codon of human EF-1α
   5485..5688    +  intron         EF-1α intron A: truncated intron upstream of the start codon of human EF-1α
   5717..5750    -  protein_bind   lox2272: Cre-mediated recombination occurs in the 8-bp core sequence (GGATACTT). lox2272 sites are compatible with each other, but incompatible with loxP or loxN sites (Lee and Saito, 1988). Cre recombinase
   5813..5846    -  protein_bind   loxP: Cre-mediated recombination occurs in the 8-bp core sequence (GCATACAT). Cre recombinase
   5857..6555    -  CDS            FusionRed: monomeric red fluorescent protein optimized for use as a fusion tag (Shemiakina et al., 2012) mammalian codon-optimized
   6557..6612    -  CDS            P2A (fragment): 2A peptide from porcine teschovirus-1 polyprotein Eukaryotic ribosomes fail to insert a peptide bond between the Gly and Pro residues, yielding separate polypeptides.
   6625..7695    -  CDS            GLRA1 (fragment): GLRA1_BOVIN - Experimental evidence at protein level: Swiss-Prot protein existence level 1. Glycine receptors are ligand-gated chloride channels. Channel opening is triggered by extracellular glycine. Channel opening is also triggered by taurine and beta-alanine. Channel characteristics depend on the subunit composition; heteropentameric channels are activated by lower glycine levels and display faster desensitization (By similarity). Plays an important role in the down-regulation of neuronal excitability (PubMed:11178872). Contributes to the generation of inhibitory postsynaptic currents. Cha
   7934..7967    +  protein_bind   lox2272: Cre-mediated recombination occurs in the 8-bp core sequence (GGATACTT). lox2272 sites are compatible with each other, but incompatible with loxP or loxN sites (Lee and Saito, 1988). Cre recombinase
   8038..8071    +  protein_bind   loxP: Cre-mediated recombination occurs in the 8-bp core sequence (GCATACAT). Cre recombinase
   8104..8692    +  misc_feature   WPRE: woodchuck hepatitis virus posttranscriptional regulatory element
   8725..8949    +  polyA_signal   bGH poly(A) signal: bovine growth hormone polyadenylation signal
   8978..77      +  repeat_region  AAV2 ITR (across the origin): inverted terminal repeat of adeno-associated virus serotype 2 inverted
>Addgene plasmid #226590 | EF1a-DIO-PSAML-141F,Y115F- GlyR-2A-FusionRed | addgene full sequence | sequence record 450965 | Addgene NGS Result
GCGACCAAAGGTCGCCCGACGCCCGGGCTTTGCCCGGGCGGCCTCAGTGAGCGAGCGAGCGCGCAGCTGC
CTGCAGGTCTGAGACAATAACCCTGATAAATGCTTCAATAATGTAAGCTCTAGGAGATCCGAACCAGATA
AGTGAAATCTAGTTCCAAACTATTTTGTCATTTTTAATTTTCGTATTAGCTTACGACGCTACACCCAGTT
CCCATCTATTTTGTCACTCTTCCCTAAATAATCCTTAAAAACTCCATTTCCACCCCTCCCAGTTCCCAAC
TATTTTGTCCGCCCACAGCGGGGCATTTTTCTTCCTGTTATGTTTTTAATCAAACATCCTGCCAACTCCA
TGTGACAAACCGTCATCTTCGGCTACTTTTTCTCTGTCACAGAATGAAAATTTTTCTGTCATCTCTTCGT
TATTAATGTTTGTAATTGACTGAATATCAACGCTTATTTGCAGCCTGAATGGCGAATGGG
[124 nt withheld, positions 481-604]
C
[91 nt withheld, positions 606-696]
A
[49 nt withheld, positions 698-746]
CCTTTGACGTTGGAGTCCACGTTCTT
[37 nt withheld, positions 773-809]
ACCCTATCTCGGTCTATTCTTTTGATTTATAAGGGATTTTGCCGATTTCGGCCTATTGGTTAAAAAATGA
GCTGATTTAACAAAAATTTAACGCGAATTTTAACAAAATATTAACGCTTACAATTTAGGTGGCACTTTTC
GGGGAAATGTGCGCGGAACCCCTATTTGTTTATTTTTCTAAATACATTCAAATATGTATCCGCTCATGAG
ACAATAACCCTGATAAATGCTTCAATAATATTGAAAAAGGAAGAGTATGAGTATTCAACATTTCCGTGTC
GCCCTTATTCCCTTTTTTGCGGCATTTTGCCTTCCTGTTTTTGCTCACCCAGAAACGCTGGTGAAAGTAA
AAGATGCTGAAGATCAGTTGGGTGCACGAGTGGGTTACATCGAACTGGATCTCAACAGCGGTAAGATCCT
TGAGAGTTTTCGCCCCGAAGAACGTTTTCCAATGATGAGCACTTTTAAAGTTCTGCTATGTGGCGCGGTA
TTATCCCGTATTGACGCCGGGCAAGAGCAACTCGGTCGCCGCATACACTATTCTCAGAATGACTTGGTTG
AGTACTCACCAGTCACAGAAAAGCATCTTACGGATGGCATGACAGTAAGAGAATTATGCAGTGCTGCCAT
AACCATGAGTGATAACACTGCGGCCAACTTACTTCTGACAACGATCGGAGGACCGAAGGAGCTAACCGCT
TTTTTGCACAACATGGGGGATCATGTAACTCGCCTTGATCGTTGGGAACCGGAGCTGAATGAAGCCATAC
CAAACGACGAGCGTGACACCACGATGCCTGTAGCAATGGCAACAACGTTGCGCAAACTATTAACTGGCGA
ACTACTTACTCTAGCTTCCCGGCAACAATTAATAGACTGGATGGAGGCGGATAAAGTTGCAGGACCACTT
CTGCGCTCGGCCCTTCCGGCTGGCTGGTTTATTGCTGATAAATCTGGAGCCGGTGAGCGTGGGTCTCGCG
GTATCATTGCAGCACTGGGGCCAGATGGTAAGCCCTCCCGTATCGTAGTTATCTACACGACGGGGAGTCA
GGCAACTATGGATGAACGAAATAGACAGATCGCTGAGATAGGTGCCTCACTGATTAAGCATTGGTAACTG
TCAGACCAAGTTTACTCATATATACTTTAGATTGATTTAAAACTTCATTTTTAATTTAAAAGGATCTAGG
TGAAGATCCTTTTTGATAATCTCATGACCAAAATCCCTTAACGTGAGTTTTCGTTCCACTGAGCGTCAGA
CCCCGTAGAAAAGATCAAAGGATCTTCTTGAGATCCTTTTTTTCTGCGCGTAATCTGCTGCTTGCAAACA
AAAAAACCACCGCTACCAGCGGTGGTTTGTTTGCCGGATCAAGAGCTACCAACTCTTTTTCCGAAGGTAA
CTGGCTTCAGCAGAGCGCAGATACCAAATACTGTTCTTCTAGTGTAGCCGTAGTTAGGCCACCACTTCAA
GAACTCTGTAGCACCGCCTACATACCTCGCTCTGCTAATCCTGTTACCAGTGGCTGCTGCCAGTGGCGAT
AAGTCGTGTCTTACCGGGTTGGACTCAAGACGATAGTTACCGGATAAGGCGCAGCGGTCGGGCTGAACGG
GGGGTTCGTGCACACAGCCCAGCTTGGAGCGAACGACCTACACCGAACTGAGATACCTACAGCGTGAGCT
ATGAGAAAGCGCCACGCTTCCCGAAGGGAGAAAGGCGGACAGGTATCCGGTAAGCGGCAGGGTCGGAACA
GGAGAGCGCACGAGGGAGCTTCCAGGGGGAAACGCCTGGTATCTTTATAGTCCTGTCGGGTTTCGCCACC
TCTGACTTGAGCGTCGATTTTTGTGATGCTCGTCAGGGGGGCGGAGCCTATGGAAAAACGCCAGCAACGC
GGCCTTTTTACGGTTCCTGGCCTTTTGCTGGCCTTTTGCTCACATGTTCTTTCCTGCGTTATCCCCTGAT
TCTGTGGATAACCGTATTACCGCCTTTGAGTGAGCTGATACCGCTCGCCGCAGCCGAACGACCGAGCGCA
GCGAGTCAGTGAGCGAGGAAGCGGAAGAGCGCCTGATGCGGTATTTTCTCCTTACGCATCTGTGCGGTAT
TTCACACCGCATAGACCAGCCGCGTAACCTGGCAAAATCGGTTACGGTTGAGTAATAAATGGATGCCCTG
CGTAAGCGGGTGTGGGCGGACAATAAAGTCTTAAACTGAACAAAATAGATCTAAACTATGACAATAAAGT
CTTAAACTAGACAGAATAGTTGTAAACTGAAATCAGTCCAGTTATGCTGTGAAAAAGCATACTGGACTTT
TGTTATGGCTAAAGCAAACTCTTCATTTTCTGAAGTGCAAATTGCCCGTCGTATTAAAGAGGGGCGTGGC
CAAGGGCATGGTAAAGACTATATTCGCGGCGTTGTGACAATTTACCGAACAACTCCGCGGCCGGGAAGCC
GATCTCGGCTTGAACGAATTGTTAGGTGGCGGTACTTGGGTCGATATCAAAGTGCATCACTTCTTCCCGT
ATGCCCAACTTTGTATAGAGAGCCACTGCGGGATCGTCACCGTAATCTGCTTGCACGTAGATCACATAAG
CACCAAGCGCGTTGGCCTCATGCTTGAGGAGATTGATGAGCGCGGTGGCAATGCCCTGCCTCCGGTGCTC
GCCGGAGACTGCGAGATCATAGATATAGATCTCACTACGCGGCTGCTCAAACTTGGGCAGAACGTAAGCC
GCGAGAGCGCCAACAACCGCTTCTTGGTCGAAGGCAGCAAGCGCGATGAATGTCTTACTACGGAGCAAGT
TCCCGAGGTAATCGGAGTCCGGCTGATGTTGGGAGTAGGTGGCTACGTCTCCGAACTCACGACCGAAAAG
ATCAAGAGCAGCCCGCATGGATTTGACTTGGTCAGGGCCGAGCCTACATGTGCGAATGATGCCCATACTT
GAGCCACCTAACTTTGTTTTAGGGCGACTGCCCTGCTGCGTAACATCGTTGCTGCTCCATAACATCAAAC
ATCGACCCACGGCGTAACGCGCTTGCTGCTTGGATGCCCGAGGCATAGACTGTACAAAAAAACAGTCATA
ACAAGCCATGAAAACCGCCACTGCGCCGTTACCACCGCTGCGTTCGGTCAAGGTTCTGGACCAGTTGCGT
GAGCGCATACGCTACTTGCATTACAGTTTACGAACCGAACAGGCTTATGTCAACTGGGTTCGTGCCTTCA
TCCGTTTCCACGGTGTGCGTCACCCGGCAACCTTGGGCAGCAGCGAAGTCGAGGCATTTCTGTCCTGGCT
GGCGAACGAGCGCAAGGTTTCGGTCTCCACGCATCGTCAGGCATTGGCGGCCTTGCTGTTCTTCTACGGC
AAGGTGCTGTGCACGGATCTGCCCTGGCTTCAGGAGATCGGAAGACCTCGGCCGTCGCGGCGCTTGCCGG
TGGTGCTGACCCCGGATGAAGTGGTTCGCATCCTCGGTTTTCTGGAAGGCGAGCATCGTTTGTTCGCCCA
GGACTCTAGCTATAGTTCTAGTGGTTGGCTACAGCTTGCATGCCTGCAGGCAGCTGCGCGCTCGCTCGCT
CACTGAGGCCGCCCGGGCAAAGCCCGGGCGTCGGGCGACCTTTGGTCGCCCGGCCTCAGTGAGCGAGCGA
GCGCGCAGAGAGGGAGTGGCCAACTCCATCACTAGGGGTTCCTGCGGCCGCACGCGTGGCTCCGGTGCCC
GTCAGTGGGCAGAGCGCACATCGCCCACAGTCCCCGAGAAGTTGGGGGGAGGGGTCGGCAATTGAACCGG
CCGGTGCCTAGAGAAAGTGGCGCGGGGTAAACTGGGAAAGTGATGTCGTGTACTGGCTCCGCCTTTTTCC
CGAGGGTGGGGGAGAACCGTATATAAGTGCAGTAGTCGCCGTGAACGTTCTTTTTCGCAACGGGTTTGCC
GCCAGAACACAGGTAAGTGCCGTGTGTGGTTCCCGCGGGCCTGGCCTCTTTACGGGTTATGGCCCTTGCG
TGCCTTGAATTACTTCCACGCCCCTGGCTGCAGTACGTGATTCTTGATCCCGAGCTTCGGGTTGGAAGTG
GGTGGGAGAGTTCGAGGCCTTGCGCTTAAGGAGCCCCTTCGCCTCGTGCTTGAGTTGAGGCCTGGCCTGG
GCGCTGGGGCCGCCGCGTGCGAATCTGGTGGCACCTTCGCGCCTGTCTCGCTGCTTTCGATAAGTCTCTA
GCCATTTAAAATTTTTGATGACCTGCTGCGACGCTTTTTTTCTGGCAAGATAGTCTTGTAAATGCGGGCC
AAGATCTGCACACTGGTATTTCGGTTTTTGGGGCCGCGGGCGGCGACGGGGCCCGTGCGTCCCAGCGCAC
ATGTTCGGCGAGGCGGGGCCTGCGAGCGCGGCCACCGAGAATCGGACGGGGGTAGTCTCAAGCTGGCCGG
CCTGCTCTGGTGCCTGGCCTCGCGCCGCCGTGTATCGCCCCGCCCTGGGCGGCAAGGCTGGCCCGGTCGG
CACCAGTTGCGTGAGCGGAAAGATGGCCGCTTCCCGGCCCTGCTGCAGGGAGCTCAAAATGGAGGACGCG
GCGCTCGGGAGAGCGGGCGGGTGAGTCACCCACACAAAGGAAAAGGGCCTTTCCGTCCTCAGCCGTCGCT
TCATGTGACTCCACGGAGTACCGGGCGCCGTCCAGGCACCTCGATTAGTTCTCGATCGAGCTTTTGGAGT
ACGTCGTCTTTAGGTTGGGGGGAGGGGTTTTATGCGATGGAGTTTCCCCACACTGAGTGGGTGGAGACTG
AAGTTAGGCCAGCTTGGCACTTGATGTAATTCTCCTTGGAATTTGCCCTTTTTGAGTTTGGATCTTGGTT
CATTCTCAAGCCTCAGACAGTGGTTCAAAGTTTTTTTCTTCCATTTCAGGTGTCGTGAAAACTCTAGGAG
AATTCCCATAACTTCGTATAAAGTATCCTATACGAAGTTATATCAAAATAGGAAGACCAATGCTTCACCA
TCGACCCGAATTGCCAAGCATCACCATCGACCCATAACTTCGTATAATGTATGCTATACGAAGTTATACT
AGCTAGCTCATTTACCTCCATCACCAGCGCCACCAGTAGAGTATCTGGCCACAGCCACCTCGTGCTGCTC
GACGTAGGTCTCATCGTCGGCCTCCTTGATTCTTTCCAGTCTGTGGTCCACGTTGTAGACGCCGGGCATC
TTGAGGTTCGTAGCGGGTTTCTTGGATCTGTATGTGGTCTCAAGGTTGCAGATCAGGTGGCCCCCGCCCA
CGAGCTTCAGGGCCATGTCACATGCGCCTTCCAGGCCGCCGTCAGCGGGGTACATCGTCTCGGTGGAGGC
CTCCCAGCCGAGTGTTTTCTTCTGCATCACAGGGCCGTTGGCTGGGAAGTTCACCCCTCTAACCTTGACG
TTGTAGATGAGGCAGCCGTCCTGGAGGCTGGTGTCCTGGGTAGCGGTCAGCACGCCCCCGTCTTCGTATG
TGGTGACTCTCTCCCATGTGAAGCCCTCAGGGAAGGACTGCTTAAAGAAGTCGGGGATGCCCGGAGGGTG
CTTGATGAAGGTTCTGCTGCCGTACATGAAGCTGGTAGCCAGGATGTCGAAGGCGAAGGGGAGAGGGCCG
CCCTCGACGACCTTGATTCTCATGGTCTGGGTGCCCTCGTAGGGCTTGCCTTCGCCCTCGGATGTGCACT
TGAAGTGGTGGTTGTTCACGGTGCCCTCCATGTACAGCTTCATGGGCATGTTCTCCTTAATCAGCTCGCT
CACCATGGGACCGGGGTTTTCTTCCACGTCTCCTGCTTGCTTTAACAGAGAGAAGTTCGTGGCTCCGGAT
CCAGACTGGTTGTGTACGTCCTCCCTTCGCACAATCTTGTAGATGATCCAATAAAACATGTTGAAAATCA
GGAAAGCCATGGGGAATCCGATCCGGGAGATTTTGTCGATCTTTTTCGCTCTCTGAATAAAGAGTTTGCG
CATTTCCTCCGGGCTCTTAGATGGAGCAGGGGGTGGGTTGGTTGTGTTGCTATTGTTGGCTCCCTTCACG
GAAATTCCGTCTTTAGCCTGGAGGCAAGCAGGTCCCATACCATAGGCGCTAAAGTTGAAGCGTCCTTCTC
CTGCCTCATCCTCTTTGTGGTGGCGTCGTTTTCTTCTGAACCGCAACAGCTCTTTATGCTGTCGAGACAC
AAAATTGACAGCGGCGTATTCCAGCAGTGCGCTGAAGACAAACAGAAGGCAGACAGCCATCCAGATATCG
ATGGCCTTCACGTAAGAAACCTTGGGCAAGCTGGCTCGGCTGCCTGAGCTCTGAGTAGTCATTGTCAGCA
CTGTGGTGATGCCCAGTCCGACCCTAGCTGGAGCGGCGTCCATATTAATCCAGAAGGAGATCCATGACAA
AATCACTATAAGCAAGCTTGGGATATACATTTGGATCAGATAATAACCCATGCGTCTCCGCATGGTCACT
GTGAAGGTGACATCTGGGTAGGGCTCTTTGCAGCATTCATAAAATCGCTCGCTTCTTTTACCGGGGATTC
CCACAAGGTCCCACTCCCCATTCGGGATGTAACCAGAGATGTCAGCCTCCTGCATTTGCAGATCCAGGCT
CCATCCGCCGTAGCTCCAGCTCCCGAATTTGAGTTTGCAGTGCTGGACGTCGAAGGGAAACCAGCGGACG
TCGATATAGCATGAGGACTTGAAGATTCCAGGGGGGAAGTACTGGCAGTGGCCTGAAGAATTGACCAACA
CGTTGGTGTGAAATGTTGCATCAAACCTTTCGTCTGCGCTGTTGAACAGCAGGATATCTGGTTTCCAGAT
TTGGCCGTCAGGGAATCTTACAGTCTTTACACCTGGGTATTCGCTCACATTCCACTGCAAGTAGTGATCG
GTCCAGGACATCTGCAACCAAATATTAGTGGTCAGCACCTGGTTCTTTTCATCCACGTCCATGATCTGCA
GCAAGGAGAGGCTGAAGTACACTGTCAGTGGCTGGGAATCATTTGCGACCGGCCGCTCCAGGGGGTTATA
ATTCTTAACAAGCTCCTTATACAGTTTGCGCTGGAACTCACCCTGCAGGCTAACGTGCAGAAGGGAAGCA
GCCAGGGCGAGCCACACGCCGCCTGGAGAACAGCGCATGGTGGCGGTACCTAGTATAACTTCGTATAGGA
TACTTTATACGAAGTTATCATTGGGATTCTTCCTATTTTGATCCAAGCATCACCATCGACCCTCTAGTCC
AGATCTCACCATCGACCCATAACTTCGTATAGCATACATTATACGAAGTTATGTCCCTCGAAGAGGTTCG
CGAAGCTTATCGATAATCAACCTCTGGATTACAAAATTTGTGAAAGATTGACTGGTATTCTTAACTATGT
TGCTCCTTTTACGCTATGTGGATACGCTGCTTTAATGCCTTTGTATCATGCTATTGCTTCCCGTATGGCT
TTCATTTTCTCCTCCTTGTATAAATCCTGGTTGCTGTCTCTTTATGAGGAGTTGTGGCCCGTTGTCAGGC
AACGTGGCGTGGTGTGCACTGTGTTTGCTGACGCAACCCCCACTGGTTGGGGCATTGCCACCACCTGTCA
GCTCCTTTCCGGGACTTTCGCTTTCCCCCTCCCTATTGCCACGGCGGAACTCATCGCCGCCTGCCTTGCC
CGCTGCTGGACAGGGGCTCGGCTGTTGGGCACTGACAATTCCGTGGTGTTGTCGGGGAAATCATCGTCCT
TTCCTTGGCTGCTCGCCTGTGTTGCCACCTGGATTCTGCGCGGGACGTCCTTCTGCTACGTCCCTTCGGC
CCTCAATCCAGCGGACCTTCCTTCCCGCGGCCTGCTGCCGGCTCTGCGGCCTCTTCCGCGTCTTCGCCTT
CGCCCTCAGACGAGTCGGATCTCCCTTTGGGCCGCCTCCCCGCATCGATACCGTCGACTCGCTGATCAGC
CTCGACTGTGCCTTCTAGTTGCCAGCCATCTGTTGTTTGCCCCTCCCCCGTGCCTTCCTTGACCCTGGAA
GGTGCCACTCCCACTGTCCTTTCCTAATAAAATGAGGAAATTGCATCGCATTGTCTGAGTAGGTGTCATT
CTATTCTGGGGGGTGGGGTGGGGCAGGACAGCAAGGGGGAGGATTGGGAAGACAATAGCAGGCATGCTGG
GGATGCGGTGGGCTCTATGGTCCGGACACGTGCGGACCGAGCGGCCGCAGGAACCCCTAGTGATGGAGTT
GGCCACTCCCTCTCTGCGCGCTCGCTCGCTCACTGAGGCCGG
